Addgene plasmid #77499: RET gRNA (BRDN0001149257)
Purpose: 3rd generation lentiviral gRNA plasmid targeting human RET
Depositing lab: John Doench & David Root. Depositing organization: Broad Institute. Publication: Optimized sgRNA design to maximize activity and minimize off-target effects of CRISPR-Cas9. Doench JG, Fusi N, Sullender M, Hegde M, Vaimberg EW, Donovan KF, Smith I, Tothova Z, Wilen C, Orchard R, Virgin HW, Listgarten J, Root DE. Nat Biotechnol. 2016 Jan 18. doi: 10.1038/nbt.3437. PubMed 26780180.
Backbone
  Vector backbone: lentiGuide-Puro
  Backbone manufacturer: Zhang Lab (Addgene plasmid # 52963)
  Vector type: Mammalian Expression, Lentiviral, CRISPR
  Selectable markers: Puromycin
Growth in bacteria
  Bacterial resistance: Ampicillin, 100 μg/mL
  Growth temperature: 37°C
  Growth strain: DH5alpha
  Copy number: High Copy
Gene/Insert
  Gene/Insert name: RET (alt names: RET; NM_020630.4)
  gRNA/shRNA sequence: CGGCACAGCTCGTCGCACAG
  Species: H. sapiens (human)
  Entrez Gene: RET (a.k.a. CDHF12, CDHR16, HSCR1, MEN2A, MEN2B, MTC1, PTC, RET-ELE1)
  Promoter: hU6
  Cloning method: Unknown
  Sequencing primers: 5′ U6-F; 3′ pS2-R
Terms and licenses: Academic/Nonprofit Terms; Industry Terms: Not Available to Industry
Depositor comments: The gRNA was designed to target the following Genbank reference sequence(s): NM_020630.4,NM_020975.4. Note that this plasmid does NOT contain Cas9. It should be used in conjunction with lentiCas9-Blast (Addgene #52962) or otherwise with cell lines already expressing Cas9. Browse the full kinome gRNA library at http://www.addgene.org/pooled-library/broadgpp-human-kinome/ or visit http://www.broadinstitute.org/rnai/public/ for detailed protocols and information.
How to cite: RET gRNA (BRDN0001149257) was a gift from John Doench & David Root (Addgene plasmid # 77499 ; http://n2t.net/addgene:77499 ; RRID:Addgene_77499)
