[The description below was written by a language model from this plasmid's Addgene catalogue record and pLannotate feature annotations shown in this document.]
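Description:
RET gRNA (BRDN0001149257) is a third-generation lentiviral guide RNA plasmid built on the lentiGuide-Puro backbone and designed to direct Streptococcus pyogenes Cas9 to the human RET gene, which encodes a receptor tyrosine kinase. It is one of the individual clones from a human kinome gRNA collection. In bacteria it is maintained through a high-copy ColE1/pUC-type origin with ampicillin selection (AmpR/β-lactamase). The backbone also carries an f1 origin, an SV40 origin and poly(A) signal, and leftover lac and T7/T3 cloning-vector elements that play no part in the payload.

The transfer cassette is framed by an RSV promoter-driven truncated HIV-1 5' LTR and a self-inactivating ΔU3 3' LTR. The RSV promoter makes genomic RNA production Tat-independent, and the ΔU3 deletion leaves the integrated provirus without LTR promoter activity. Between the LTRs lie the Ψ packaging signal with a partial gag fragment, the Rev response element for nuclear export of the full-length RNA, and a cPPT/CTS that aids nuclear import. The human U6 RNA polymerase III promoter drives the RET-targeting spacer fused to the Cas9 gRNA scaffold. Downstream, the EF-1α core promoter with its intron A expresses puromycin N-acetyltransferase for selecting transduced mammalian cells, followed by a WPRE to boost transcript expression.

The plasmid does not encode Cas9, so it is meant to be paired with a separate Cas9 lentivirus or used in cells already expressing the nuclease. The guide was designed against two RET reference transcripts, and its typical use is CRISPR knockout of RET in human cells.
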