Features (pLannotate 1.2.2; 29 found; start..end, strand, type, name):
     14..80      +  CDS            small t antigen (fragment): SV40 (simian virus 40) small t antigen
    106..317     +  promoter       EF-1α core promoter: core promoter for human elongation factor EF-1α
    318..1256    +  intron         EF-1α intron A: intron upstream of the start codon of human EF-1α
   1278..1877    +  CDS            PuroR (fragment): puromycin N-acetyltransferase; pac from Streptomyces; confers resistance to puromycin
   1893..2481    +  misc_feature   WPRE: woodchuck hepatitis virus posttranscriptional regulatory element
   2532..2551    +  misc_feature   cPPT/CTS (fragment): central polypurine tract and central termination sequence of HIV-1
   2553..2786    +  LTR            3' LTR (ΔU3): self-inactivating 3' long terminal repeat (LTR) from HIV-1
   2864..2985    +  polyA_signal   SV40 poly(A) signal: SV40 polyadenylation signal
   3025..3160    +  rep_origin     SV40 ori: SV40 origin of replication
   3181..3199    -  promoter       T7 promoter: promoter for bacteriophage T7 RNA polymerase
   3207..3362    +  CDS            lacZα (fragment): LacZα fragment of β-galactosidase; lacZ fragment
   3367..3795    +  rep_origin     f1 ori (sequence partly withheld): f1 bacteriophage origin of replication; arrow indicates direction of (+) strand synthesis
   3848..3952    +  promoter       AmpR promoter: bla
   3953..4813    +  CDS            AmpR: β-lactamase; bla; confers resistance to ampicillin, carbenicillin, and related antibiotics
   4984..5572    +  rep_origin     ori: high-copy-number ColE1/pMB1/pBR322/pUC origin of replication
   5755..5847    +  CDS            lacI (fragment): lac repressor; lacI; The lac repressor binds to the lac operator to inhibit transcription in E. coli. This inhibition can be relieved by adding lactose or isopropyl-β-D-thiogalactopyranoside (IPTG).
   5860..5881    +  protein_bind   CAP binding site: CAP binding activates transcription in the presence of cAMP. E. coli catabolite activator protein
   5896..5926    +  promoter       lac promoter: promoter for the E. coli lac operon
   5934..5950    +  protein_bind   lac operator: The lac repressor binds to the lac operator to inhibit transcription in E. coli. This inhibition can be relieved by adding lactose or isopropyl-β-D-thiogalactopyranoside (IPTG). lac repressor encoded by lacI
   5995..6013    +  promoter       T3 promoter: promoter for bacteriophage T3 RNA polymerase
   6041..6267    +  promoter       RSV promoter: Rous sarcoma virus enhancer/promoter
   6268..6448    +  LTR            5' LTR (truncated): truncated 5' long terminal repeat (LTR) from HIV-1
   6495..6620    +  misc_feature   HIV-1 Ψ: packaging signal of human immunodeficiency virus type 1
   6604..6967    +  CDS            HIV-1 gag (fragment): gag protein from human immunodeficiency virus 1; gag
   7113..7346    +  misc_feature   RRE: The Rev response element (RRE) of HIV-1 allows for Rev-dependent mRNA export from the nucleus to the cytoplasm.
   7723..7749    +  CDS            Rev (fragment): human immunodeficiency virus 1 (HIV-1) Rev protein; rev; enhances nuclear export of unspliced and incompletely spliced viral mRNAs
   7753..7993    +  promoter       U6 promoter: RNA polymerase III promoter for human U6 snRNA
   8023..8098    +  misc_RNA       gRNA scaffold: guide RNA scaffold for the Streptococcus pyogenes CRISPR/Cas9 system
   8154..8271    +  misc_feature   cPPT/CTS: central polypurine tract and central termination sequence of HIV-1
>Addgene plasmid #77499 | RET gRNA (BRDN0001149257) | addgene full sequence | sequence record 187882 | Addgene Assembled Sequence
CCCGGGTGCAAAGATGGATAAAGTTTTAAACAGAGAGGAATCTTTGCAGCTAATGGACCTTCTAGGTCTT
GAAAGGAGTGGGAATTGGCTCCGGTGCCCGTCAGTGGGCAGAGCGCACATCGCCCACAGTCCCCGAGAAG
TTGGGGGGAGGGGTCGGCAATTGATCCGGTGCCTAGAGAAGGTGGCGCGGGGTAAACTGGGAAAGTGATG
TCGTGTACTGGCTCCGCCTTTTTCCCGAGGGTGGGGGAGAACCGTATATAAGTGCAGTAGTCGCCGTGAA
CGTTCTTTTTCGCAACGGGTTTGCCGCCAGAACACAGGTAAGTGCCGTGTGTGGTTCCCGCGGGCCTGGC
CTCTTTACGGGTTATGGCCCTTGCGTGCCTTGAATTACTTCCACCTGGCTGCAGTACGTGATTCTTGATC
CCGAGCTTCGGGTTGGAAGTGGGTGGGAGAGTTCGAGGCCTTGCGCTTAAGGAGCCCCTTCGCCTCGTGC
TTGAGTTGAGGCCTGGCCTGGGCGCTGGGGCCGCCGCGTGCGAATCTGGTGGCACCTTCGCGCCTGTCTC
GCTGCTTTCGATAAGTCTCTAGCCATTTAAAATTTTTGATGACCTGCTGCGACGCTTTTTTTCTGGCAAG
ATAGTCTTGTAAATGCGGGCCAAGATCTGCACACTGGTATTTCGGTTTTTGGGGCCGCGGGCGGCGACGG
GGCCCGTGCGTCCCAGCGCACATGTTCGGCGAGGCGGGGCCTGCGAGCGCGGCCACCGAGAATCGGACGG
GGGTAGTCTCAAGCTGGCCGGCCTGCTCTGGTGCCTGGCCTCGCGCCGCCGTGTATCGCCCCGCCCTGGG
CGGCAAGGCTGGCCCGGTCGGCACCAGTTGCGTGAGCGGAAAGATGGCCGCTTCCCGGCCCTGCTGCAGG
GAGCTCAAAATGGAGGACGCGGCGCTCGGGAGAGCGGGCGGGTGAGTCACCCACACAAAGGAAAAGGGCC
TTTCCGTCCTCAGCCGTCGCTTCATGTGACTCCACGGAGTACCGGGCGCCGTCCAGGCACCTCGATTAGT
TCTCGAGCTTTTGGAGTACGTCGTCTTTAGGTTGGGGGGAGGGGTTTTATGCGATGGAGTTTCCCCACAC
TGAGTGGGTGGAGACTGAAGTTAGGCCAGCTTGGCACTTGATGTAATTCTCCTTGGAATTTGCCCTTTTT
GAGTTTGGATCTTGGTTCATTCTCAAGCCTCAGACAGTGGTTCAAAGTTTTTTTCTTCCATTTCAGGTGT
CGTGACGTACGGCCACCATGACCGAGTACAAGCCCACGGTGCGCCTCGCCACCCGCGACGACGTCCCCAG
GGCCGTACGCACCCTCGCCGCCGCGTTCGCCGACTACCCCGCCACGCGCCACACCGTCGATCCGGACCGC
CACATCGAGCGGGTCACCGAGCTGCAAGAACTCTTCCTCACGCGCGTCGGGCTCGACATCGGCAAGGTGT
GGGTCGCGGACGACGGCGCCGCCGTGGCGGTCTGGACCACGCCGGAGAGCGTCGAAGCGGGGGCGGTGTT
CGCCGAGATCGGCCCGCGCATGGCCGAGTTGAGCGGTTCCCGGCTGGCCGCGCAGCAACAGATGGAAGGC
CTCCTGGCGCCGCACCGGCCCAAGGAGCCCGCGTGGTTCCTGGCCACCGTCGGAGTCTCGCCCGACCACC
AGGGCAAGGGTCTGGGCAGCGCCGTCGTGCTCCCCGGAGTGGAGGCGGCCGAGCGCGCCGGGGTGCCCGC
CTTCCTGGAGACCTCCGCGCCCCGCAACCTCCCCTTCTACGAGCGGCTCGGCTTCACCGTCACCGCCGAC
GTCGAGGTGCCCGAAGGACCGCGCACCTGGTGCATGACCCGCAAGCCCGGTGCCTGAACGCGTTAAGTCG
ACAATCAACCTCTGGATTACAAAATTTGTGAAAGATTGACTGGTATTCTTAACTATGTTGCTCCTTTTAC
GCTATGTGGATACGCTGCTTTAATGCCTTTGTATCATGCTATTGCTTCCCGTATGGCTTTCATTTTCTCC
TCCTTGTATAAATCCTGGTTGCTGTCTCTTTATGAGGAGTTGTGGCCCGTTGTCAGGCAACGTGGCGTGG
TGTGCACTGTGTTTGCTGACGCAACCCCCACTGGTTGGGGCATTGCCACCACCTGTCAGCTCCTTTCCGG
GACTTTCGCTTTCCCCCTCCCTATTGCCACGGCGGAACTCATCGCCGCCTGCCTTGCCCGCTGCTGGACA
GGGGCTCGGCTGTTGGGCACTGACAATTCCGTGGTGTTGTCGGGGAAATCATCGTCCTTTCCTTGGCTGC
TCGCCTGTGTTGCCACCTGGATTCTGCGCGGGACGTCCTTCTGCTACGTCCCTTCGGCCCTCAATCCAGC
GGACCTTCCTTCCCGCGGCCTGCTGCCGGCTCTGCGGCCTCTTCCGCGTCTTCGCCTTCGCCCTCAGACG
AGTCGGATCTCCCTTTGGGCCGCCTCCCCGCGTCGACTTTAAGACCAATGACTTACAAGGCAGCTGTAGA
TCTTAGCCACTTTTTAAAAGAAAAGGGGGGACTGGAAGGGCTAATTCACTCCCAACGAAGACAAGATCTG
CTTTTTGCTTGTACTGGGTCTCTCTGGTTAGACCAGATCTGAGCCTGGGAGCTCTCTGGCTAACTAGGGA
ACCCACTGCTTAAGCCTCAATAAAGCTTGCCTTGAGTGCTTCAAGTAGTGTGTGCCCGTCTGTTGTGTGA
CTCTGGTAACTAGAGATCCCTCAGACCCTTTTAGTCAGTGTGGAAAATCTCTAGCAGTACGTATAGTAGT
TCATGTCATCTTATTATTCAGTATTTATAACTTGCAAAGAAATGAATATCAGAGAGTGAGAGGAACTTGT
TTATTGCAGCTTATAATGGTTACAAATAAAGCAATAGCATCACAAATTTCACAAATAAAGCATTTTTTTC
ACTGCATTCTAGTTGTGGTTTGTCCAAACTCATCAATGTATCTTATCATGTCTGGCTCTAGCTATCCCGC
CCCTAACTCCGCCCATCCCGCCCCTAACTCCGCCCAGTTCCGCCCATTCTCCGCCCCATGGCTGACTAAT
TTTTTTTATTTATGCAGAGGCCGAGGCCGCCTCGGCCTCTGAGCTATTCCAGAAGTAGTGAGGAGGCTTT
TTTGGAGGCCTAGGGACGTACCCAATTCGCCCTATAGTGAGTCGTATTACGCGCGCTCACTGGCCGTCGT
TTTACAACGTCGTGACTGGGAAAACCCTGGCGTTACCCAACTTAATCGCCTTGCAGCACATCCCCCTTTC
GCCAGCTGGCGTAATAGCGAAGAGGCCCGCACCGATCGCCCTTCCCAACAGTTGCGCAGCCTGAATGGCG
AATGGG
[124 nt withheld, positions 3367-3490]
C
[91 nt withheld, positions 3492-3582]
A
[49 nt withheld, positions 3584-3632]
CCTTTGACGTTGGAGTCCACGTTCTTT
[37 nt withheld, positions 3660-3696]
ACCCTATCTCGGTCTATTCTTTTGATTTATAAGGGATTTTGCCGATTTCGGCCTATTGGTTAAAAAATGA
GCTGATTTAACAAAAATTTAACGCGAATTTTAACAAAATATTAACGCTTACAATTTAGGTGGCACTTTTC
GGGGAAATGTGCGCGGAACCCCTATTTGTTTATTTTTCTAAATACATTCAAATATGTATCCGCTCATGAG
ACAATAACCCTGATAAATGCTTCAATAATATTGAAAAAGGAAGAGTATGAGTATTCAACATTTCCGTGTC
GCCCTTATTCCCTTTTTTGCGGCATTTTGCCTTCCTGTTTTTGCTCACCCAGAAACGCTGGTGAAAGTAA
AAGATGCTGAAGATCAGTTGGGTGCACGAGTGGGTTACATCGAACTGGATCTCAACAGCGGTAAGATCCT
TGAGAGTTTTCGCCCCGAAGAACGTTTTCCAATGATGAGCACTTTTAAAGTTCTGCTATGTGGCGCGGTA
TTATCCCGTATTGACGCCGGGCAAGAGCAACTCGGTCGCCGCATACACTATTCTCAGAATGACTTGGTTG
AGTACTCACCAGTCACAGAAAAGCATCTTACGGATGGCATGACAGTAAGAGAATTATGCAGTGCTGCCAT
AACCATGAGTGATAACACTGCGGCCAACTTACTTCTGACAACGATCGGAGGACCGAAGGAGCTAACCGCT
TTTTTGCACAACATGGGGGATCATGTAACTCGCCTTGATCGTTGGGAACCGGAGCTGAATGAAGCCATAC
CAAACGACGAGCGTGACACCACGATGCCTGTAGCAATGGCAACAACGTTGCGCAAACTATTAACTGGCGA
ACTACTTACTCTAGCTTCCCGGCAACAATTAATAGACTGGATGGAGGCGGATAAAGTTGCAGGACCACTT
CTGCGCTCGGCCCTTCCGGCTGGCTGGTTTATTGCTGATAAATCTGGAGCCGGTGAGCGTGGGTCTCGCG
GTATCATTGCAGCACTGGGGCCAGATGGTAAGCCCTCCCGTATCGTAGTTATCTACACGACGGGGAGTCA
GGCAACTATGGATGAACGAAATAGACAGATCGCTGAGATAGGTGCCTCACTGATTAAGCATTGGTAACTG
TCAGACCAAGTTTACTCATATATACTTTAGATTGATTTAAAACTTCATTTTTAATTTAAAAGGATCTAGG
TGAAGATCCTTTTTGATAATCTCATGACCAAAATCCCTTAACGTGAGTTTTCGTTCCACTGAGCGTCAGA
CCCCGTAGAAAAGATCAAAGGATCTTCTTGAGATCCTTTTTTTCTGCGCGTAATCTGCTGCTTGCAAACA
AAAAAACCACCGCTACCAGCGGTGGTTTGTTTGCCGGATCAAGAGCTACCAACTCTTTTTCCGAAGGTAA
CTGGCTTCAGCAGAGCGCAGATACCAAATACTGTTCTTCTAGTGTAGCCGTAGTTAGGCCACCACTTCAA
GAACTCTGTAGCACCGCCTACATACCTCGCTCTGCTAATCCTGTTACCAGTGGCTGCTGCCAGTGGCGAT
AAGTCGTGTCTTACCGGGTTGGACTCAAGACGATAGTTACCGGATAAGGCGCAGCGGTCGGGCTGAACGG
GGGGTTCGTGCACACAGCCCAGCTTGGAGCGAACGACCTACACCGAACTGAGATACCTACAGCGTGAGCT
ATGAGAAAGCGCCACGCTTCCCGAAGGGAGAAAGGCGGACAGGTATCCGGTAAGCGGCAGGGTCGGAACA
GGAGAGCGCACGAGGGAGCTTCCAGGGGGAAACGCCTGGTATCTTTATAGTCCTGTCGGGTTTCGCCACC
TCTGACTTGAGCGTCGATTTTTGTGATGCTCGTCAGGGGGGCGGAGCCTATGGAAAAACGCCAGCAACGC
GGCCTTTTTACGGTTCCTGGCCTTTTGCTGGCCTTTTGCTCACATGTTCTTTCCTGCGTTATCCCCTGAT
TCTGTGGATAACCGTATTACCGCCTTTGAGTGAGCTGATACCGCTCGCCGCAGCCGAACGACCGAGCGCA
GCGAGTCAGTGAGCGAGGAAGCGGAAGAGCGCCCAATACGCAAACCGCCTCTCCCCGCGCGTTGGCCGAT
TCATTAATGCAGCTGGCACGACAGGTTTCCCGACTGGAAAGCGGGCAGTGAGCGCAACGCAATTAATGTG
AGTTAGCTCACTCATTAGGCACCCCAGGCTTTACACTTTATGCTTCCGGCTCGTATGTTGTGTGGAATTG
TGAGCGGATAACAATTTCACACAGGAAACAGCTATGACCATGATTACGCCAAGCGCGCAATTAACCCTCA
CTAAAGGGAACAAAAGCTGGAGCTGCAAGCTTAATGTAGTCTTATGCAATACTCTTGTAGTCTTGCAACA
TGGTAACGATGAGTTAGCAACATGCCTTACAAGGAGAGAAAAAGCACCGTGCATGCCGATTGGTGGAAGT
AAGGTGGTACGATCGTGCCTTATTAGGAAGGCAACAGACGGGTCTGACATGGATTGGACGAACCACTGAA
TTGCCGCATTGCAGAGATATTGTATTTAAGTGCCTAGCTCGATACATAAACGGGTCTCTCTGGTTAGACC
AGATCTGAGCCTGGGAGCTCTCTGGCTAACTAGGGAACCCACTGCTTAAGCCTCAATAAAGCTTGCCTTG
AGTGCTTCAAGTAGTGTGTGCCCGTCTGTTGTGTGACTCTGGTAACTAGAGATCCCTCAGACCCTTTTAG
TCAGTGTGGAAAATCTCTAGCAGTGGCGCCCGAACAGGGACTTGAAAGCGAAAGGGAAACCAGAGGAGCT
CTCTCGACGCAGGACTCGGCTTGCTGAAGCGCGCACGGCAAGAGGCGAGGGGCGGCGACTGGTGAGTACG
CCAAAAATTTTGACTAGCGGAGGCTAGAAGGAGAGAGATGGGTGCGAGAGCGTCAGTATTAAGCGGGGGA
GAATTAGATCGCGATGGGAAAAAATTCGGTTAAGGCCAGGGGGAAAGAAAAAATATAAATTAAAACATAT
AGTATGGGCAAGCAGGGAGCTAGAACGATTCGCAGTTAATCCTGGCCTGTTAGAAACATCAGAAGGCTGT
AGACAAATACTGGGACAGCTACAACCATCCCTTCAGACAGGATCAGAAGAACTTAGATCATTATATAATA
CAGTAGCAACCCTCTATTGTGTGCATCAAAGGATAGAGATAAAAGACACCAAGGAAGCTTTAGACAAGAT
AGAGGAAGAGCAAAACAAAAGTAAGACCACCGCACAGCAAGCGGCCGCTGATCTTCAGACCTGGAGGAGG
AGATATGAGGGACAATTGGAGAAGTGAATTATATAAATATAAAGTAGTAAAAATTGAACCATTAGGAGTA
GCACCCACCAAGGCAAAGAGAAGAGTGGTGCAGAGAGAAAAAAGAGCAGTGGGAATAGGAGCTTTGTTCC
TTGGGTTCTTGGGAGCAGCAGGAAGCACTATGGGCGCAGCGTCAATGACGCTGACGGTACAGGCCAGACA
ATTATTGTCTGGTATAGTGCAGCAGCAGAACAATTTGCTGAGGGCTATTGAGGCGCAACAGCATCTGTTG
CAACTCACAGTCTGGGGCATCAAGCAGCTCCAGGCAAGAATCCTGGCTGTGGAAAGATACCTAAAGGATC
AACAGCTCCTGGGGATTTGGGGTTGCTCTGGAAAACTCATTTGCACCACTGCTGTGCCTTGGAATGCTAG
TTGGAGTAATAAATCTCTGGAACAGATTTGGAATCACACGACCTGGATGGAGTGGGACAGAGAAATTAAC
AATTACACAAGCTTAATACACTCCTTAATTGAAGAATCGCAAAACCAGCAAGAAAAGAATGAACAAGAAT
TATTGGAATTAGATAAATGGGCAAGTTTGTGGAATTGGTTTAACATAACAAATTGGCTGTGGTATATAAA
ATTATTCATAATGATAGTAGGAGGCTTGGTAGGTTTAAGAATAGTTTTTGCTGTACTTTCTATAGTGAAT
AGAGTTAGGCAGGGATATTCACCATTATCGTTTCAGACCCACCTCCCAACCCCGAGGGGACCCAGAGAGG
GCCTATTTCCCATGATTCCTTCATATTTGCATATACGATACAAGGCTGTTAGAGAGATAATTAGAATTAA
TTTGACTGTAAACACAAAGATATTAGTACAAAATACGTGACGTAGAAAGTAATAATTTCTTGGGTAGTTT
GCAGTTTTAAAATTATGTTTTAAAATGGACTATCATATGCTTACCGTAACTTGAAAGTATTTCGATTTCT
TGGCTTTATATATCTTGTGGAAAGGACGAAACACCGCGGCACAGCTCGTCGCACAGGTTTTAGAGCTAGA
AATAGCAAGTTAAAATAAGGCTAGTCCGTTATCAACTTGAAAAAGTGGCACCGAGTCGGTGCTTTTTTAA
GCTTGGCGTAACTAGATCTTGAGACAAATGGCAGTATTCATCCACAATTTTAAAAGAAAAGGGGGGATTG
GGGGGTACAGTGCAGGGGAAAGAATAGTAGACATAATAGCAACAGACATACAAACTAAAGAATTACAAAA
ACAAATTACAAAAATTCAAAATTTTCGGGTTTATTACAGGGACAGCAGAGATCCACTTTGGCGCCGGCTC
GAGGGGG
