>Addgene plasmid #77499 | RET gRNA (BRDN0001149257) | depositor partial sequence | sequence record 144959 | Target Sequence
CGGCACAGCTCGTCGCACAG
