>Addgene plasmid #77499 | RET gRNA (BRDN0001149257) | addgene partial sequence | sequence record 187881 | hU6-F
TAGAAAGTAATAATTTCTTGGGTAGTTTGCAGTTTTAAAATTATGTTTTAAAATGGACTATCATATGCTT
ACCGTAACTTGAAAGTATTTCGATTTCTTGGCTTTATATATCTTGTGGAAAGGACGAAACACCGCGGCAC
AGCTCGTCGCACAGGTTTTAGAGCTAGAAATAGCAAGTTAAAATAAGGCTAGTCCGTTATCAACTTGAAA
AAGTGGCACCGAGTCGGTGCTTTTTTAAGCTTGGCGTAACTAGATCTTGAGACAAATGGCAGTATTCATC
CACAATTTTAAAAGAAAAGGGGGGATTGGGGGGTACAGTGCAGGGGAAAGAATAGTAGACATAATAGCAA
CAGACATACAAACTAAAGAATTACAAAAACAAATTACAAAAATTCAAAATTTTCGGGTTTATTACAGGGA
CAGCAGAGATCCACTTTGGCGCCGGCTCGAGGGGGCCCGGGTGCAAAGATGGATAAAGTTTTAAACAGAG
AGGAATCTTTGCAGCTAATGGACCTTCTAGGTCTTGAAAGGAGTGGGAATTGGCTCCGGTGCCCGTCAGT
GGGCAGAGCG
